Addgene plasmid #127159: AbVec2.0-mIghg2c
Purpose: Expression of secretory immunoglobulin heavy chains in mammalian cells, mouse (C57BL/6), IgG2c isotype
Depositing lab: Hedda Wardemann. Depositing organization: Deutsches Krebsforschungszentrum (DKFZ).
Backbone
  Vector backbone: pUC19
  Backbone size w/o insert (bp): 5729
  Vector type: Mammalian Expression
Growth in bacteria
  Bacterial resistance: Ampicillin, 100 μg/mL
  Growth temperature: 37°C
  Growth strain: DH5alpha
  Copy number: High Copy
Gene/Insert
  Gene/Insert name: Ighg2c
  Species: M. musculus (mouse)
  Insert size (bp): 1005
  GenBank ID: LR588431
  Entrez Gene: Ighg2c (a.k.a. Igh-1b)
  Promoter: hCMV IE1 gene promoter
  Cloning method: Restriction Enzyme; 5′ cloning site AgeI (not destroyed); 3′ cloning site BclI (destroyed during cloning)
  Sequencing primers: 5′ GCTTCGTTAGAACGCGGCTAC
Terms and licenses: Academic/Nonprofit Terms; Industry Terms: Not Available to Industry
How to cite: AbVec2.0-mIghg2c was a gift from Hedda Wardemann (Addgene plasmid # 127159 ; http://n2t.net/addgene:127159 ; RRID:Addgene_127159)
