[The description below was written by a language model from this plasmid's Addgene catalogue record and pLannotate feature annotations shown in this document.]
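Description:
AbVec2.0-mIghg2c is a mammalian expression plasmid for producing secreted mouse immunoglobulin heavy chains of the IgG2c isotype (C57BL/6 allele). It is built on a pUC19-derived backbone and is propagated in E. coli as a high-copy plasmid through its ColE1/pUC-type origin, with ampicillin selection provided by the β-lactamase gene and its own promoter. The annotated sequence also contains an M13 phage origin and a number of bacterial remnants (fragments of lacI, lacZα, rop and bom, plus the lac promoter and operator) that appear to be backbone carry-over rather than functional parts of the expression unit.

The expression cassette is driven by the human cytomegalovirus immediate-early enhancer and promoter, followed by a fragment of CMV intron A and an SP6 promoter site. Downstream lies a partially annotated mouse immunoglobulin heavy-chain signal sequence, which directs the translated product into the secretory pathway. This is followed by the roughly 1 kb Ighg2c constant-region coding sequence, matched in the annotation to the mouse gamma-2 heavy-chain constant region, and an SV40 polyadenylation signal. The AgeI site at the 5′ cloning position was retained. There is also an unannotated gap between the leader and the constant region. Together these are consistent with a design in which a heavy-chain variable region is inserted in frame to create a complete heavy chain, although the record does not describe that step explicitly. An SV40 enhancer/early promoter is present after the poly(A) signal, but no mammalian selection marker is annotated behind it. The record does not mention a light chain, which would have to come from a separate construct to obtain assembled antibody.
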