Features (pLannotate 1.2.2; 20 found; start..end, strand, type, name):
      1..93      +  CDS            lacI (fragment): lac repressor; lacI; The lac repressor binds to the lac operator to inhibit transcription in E. coli. This inhibition can be relieved by adding lactose or isopropyl-β-D-thiogalactopyranoside (IPTG).
    106..127     +  protein_bind   CAP binding site: CAP binding activates transcription in the presence of cAMP. E. coli catabolite activator protein
    142..172     +  promoter       lac promoter: promoter for the E. coli lac operon
    180..196     +  protein_bind   lac operator: The lac repressor binds to the lac operator to inhibit transcription in E. coli. This inhibition can be relieved by adding lactose or isopropyl-β-D-thiogalactopyranoside (IPTG). lac repressor encoded by lacI
    249..628     +  enhancer       CMV enhancer: human cytomegalovirus immediate early enhancer
    629..832     +  promoter       CMV promoter: human cytomegalovirus (CMV) immediate early promoter
    968..1011    +  intron         CMV intron (fragment): modified intron A from human cytomegalovirus
   1063..1081    +  promoter       SP6 promoter: promoter for bacteriophage SP6 RNA polymerase
   1085..1122    +  CDS            IgH signal sequence (fragment): signal sequence from the mouse immunoglobulin heavy chain variable region
   1231..2232    +  CDS            GCAB_MOUSE: Experimental evidence at protein level: Swiss-Prot protein existence level 1. From Mus musculus (Mouse).
   2328..2462    +  polyA_signal   SV40 poly(A) signal: SV40 polyadenylation signal
   2559..2888    +  promoter       SV40 promoter: SV40 enhancer and early promoter
   2907..3061    +  CDS            lacZα (fragment): LacZα fragment of β-galactosidase; lacZ fragment
   3067..3118    -  misc_feature   bom (fragment): basis of mobility region from pBR322
   3137..3517    +  rep_origin     M13 ori (sequence partly withheld): M13 bacteriophage origin of replication; arrow indicates direction of (+) strand synthesis
   3593..3642    -  misc_feature   bom (fragment): basis of mobility region from pBR322
   3744..3779    -  CDS            rop (fragment): Rop protein, which maintains plasmids at low copy number; rop
   3874..3978    +  promoter       AmpR promoter: bla
   3979..4839    +  CDS            AmpR: β-lactamase; bla; confers resistance to ampicillin, carbenicillin, and related antibiotics
   5010..5598    +  rep_origin     ori: high-copy-number ColE1/pMB1/pBR322/pUC origin of replication
>Addgene plasmid #127159 | AbVec2.0-mIghg2c | addgene full sequence | sequence record 256903 | Addgene NGS Result
GCGCCCAATACGCAAACCGCCTCTCCCCGCGCGTTGGCCGATTCATTAATCCAACTGGCACGACAGGTTT
CCCGACTGGAAAGCGGGCAGTGAGCGCAACGCAATTAATGTGAGTTAGCTCACTCATTAGGCACCCCAGG
CTTTACACTTTATGCTTCCGGCTCGTATGTTGTGTGGAATTGTGAGCGGATAACAATTTCACACAGGAAA
CAGCTATGACATGATTACGAATTAATTCGAGCTCGCCCGACATTGATTATTGACTAGTTATTAATAGTAA
TCAATTACGGGGTCATTAGTTCATAGCCCATATATGGAGTTCCGCGTTACATAACTTACGGTAAATGGCC
CGCCTGGCTGACCGCCCAACGACCCCCGCCCATTGACGTCAATAATGACGTATGTTCCCATAGTAACGCC
AATAGGGACTTTCCATTGACGTCAATGGGTGGAGTATTTACGGTAAACTGCCCACTTGGCAGTACATCAA
GTGTATCATATGCCAAGTACGCCCCCTATTGACGTCAATGACGGTAAATGGCCCGCCTGGCATTATGCCC
AGTACATGACCTTATGGGACTTTCCTACTTGGCAGTACATCTACGTATTAGTCATCGCTATTACCATGGT
GATGCGGTTTTGGCAGTACATCAATGGGCGTGGATAGCGGTTTGACTCACGGGGATTTCCAAGTCTCCAC
CCCATTGACGTCAATGGGAGTTTGTTTTGGCACCAAAATCAACGGGACTTTCCAAAATGTCGTAACAACT
CCGCCCCATTGACGCAAATGGGCGGTAGGCGTGTACGGTGGGAGGTCTATATAAGCAGAGCTCGTTTAGT
GAACCGTCAGATCGCCTGGAGACGCCATCCACGCTGTTTTGACCTCCATAGAAGACACCGGGACCGATCC
AGCCTCCGCGGCCGGGAACGGTGCATTGGAACGCGGATTCCCCGTGCCAAGAGTGACGTAAGTACCGCCT
ATAGAGTCTATAGGCCCACCCCCTTGGCTTCGTTAGAACGCGGCTACAATTAATACATAACCTTATGTAT
CATACACATACGATTTAGGTGACACTATAGAATAACATCCACTTTGCCTTTCTCTCCACAGGTGTCCACT
CCCAGGTCCAACTGCACCTCGGTTCTATCGATTGAATTCCACCATGGGATGGTCATGTATCATCCTTTTT
CTAGTAGCAACTGCAACCGGTTGACTAACTAGCTGTGATCAAAACAACAGCCCCAAGCGTCTATCCACTG
GCCCCTGTGTGTGGAGGTACAACTGGCTCCTCGGTGACTCTAGGATGCCTGGTCAAGGGTTATTTCCCTG
AGCCAGTGACCTTGACCTGGAACTCTGGATCCCTGTCCAGTGGTGTGCACACCTTCCCAGCTCTCCTGCA
GTCTGGCCTCTACACCCTCAGCAGCTCAGTGACTGTAACCTCGAACACCTGGCCCAGCCAGACCATCACC
TGCAATGTGGCCCACCCGGCAAGCAGCACCAAAGTGGACAAGAAAATTGAGCCCAGAGTGCCCATAACAC
AGAACCCCTGTCCTCCACTCAAAGAGTGTCCCCCATGCGCAGCTCCAGACCTCTTGGGTGGACCATCCGT
CTTCATCTTCCCTCCAAAGATCAAGGATGTACTCATGATCTCCCTGAGCCCCATGGTCACATGTGTGGTG
GTGGATGTGAGCGAGGATGACCCAGACGTCCAGATCAGCTGGTTTGTGAACAACGTGGAAGTACACACAG
CTCAGACACAAACCCATAGAGAGGATTACAACAGTACTCTCCGGGTGGTCAGTGCCCTCCCCATCCAGCA
CCAGGACTGGATGAGTGGCAAGGAGTTCAAATGCAAGGTCAACAACAGAGCCCTCCCATCCCCCATCGAG
AAAACCATCTCAAAACCCAGAGGGCCAGTAAGAGCTCCACAGGTATATGTCTTGCCTCCACCAGCAGAAG
AGATGACTAAGAAAGAGTTCAGTCTGACCTGCATGATTACAGGCTTCTTACCTGCCGAAATTGCTGTGGA
CTGGACCAGCAATGGGCGTACAGAGCAAAACTACAAGAACACCGCAACAGTCCTGGACTCTGATGGTTCT
TACTTCATGTACAGCAAGCTCAGAGTACAAAAGAGCACTTGGGAAAGAGGAAGTCTTTTCGCCTGCTCAG
TGGTCCACGAGGGTCTGCACAATCACCTTACGACTAAGACCATCTCCCGGTCTCTGGGTAAATGAGCTCA
GCACACACAATGCTCCTGGGTCCTAATGGACACTGGCACCCATATCCATGCATCCCTTGTATAAATAAAG
CTTGGCCGCCATGGCCCAACTTGTTTATTGCAGCTTATAATGGTTACAAATAAAGCAATAGCATCACAAA
TTTCACAAATAAAGCATTTTTTTCACTGCATTCTAGTTGTGGTTTGTCCAAACTCATCAATGTATCTTAT
CATGTCTGGATCGGGAATTAATTCGGCGCAGCACCATGGCCTGAAATAACCTCTGAAAGAGGAACTTGGT
TAGGTACCTTCTGAGGCGGAAAGAACCATCTGTGGAATGTGTGTCAGTTAGGGTGTGGAAAGTCCCCAGG
CTCCCCAGCAGGCAGAAGTATGCAAAGCATGCATCTCAATTAGTCAGCAACCAGGTGTGGAAAGTCCCCA
GGCTCCCCAGCAGGCAGAAGTATGCAAAGCATGCATCTCAATTAGTCAGCAACCATAGTCCCGCCCCTAA
CTCCGCCCATCCCGCCCCTAACTCCGCCCAGTTCCGCCCATTCTCCGCCCCATGGCTGACTAATTTTTTT
TATTTATGCAGAGGCCGAGGCCGCCTCGGCCTCTGAGCTATTCCAGAAGTAGTGAGGAGGCTTTTTTGGA
GGCCTAGGCTTTTGCAAAAAGCTGTTAACAGCTTGGCACTGGCCGTCGTTTTACAACGTCGTGACTGGGA
AAACCCTGGCGTTACCCAACTTAATCGCCTTGCAGCACATCCCCCTTTCGCCAGTTGGCGTAATAGCGAA
GAGGCCCGCACCGATCGCCCTTCCCAACAGTTGCGCAGCCTGAATGGCGAATGGCGCCTGATGCGGTATT
TTCTCCTTACGCATCTGTGCGGTATTTCACACCGCATA
[142 nt withheld, positions 3119-3260]
C
[141 nt withheld, positions 3262-3402]
CCTTTGACGTTGGAGTCCACGTTCTTT
[37 nt withheld, positions 3430-3466]
ACCCTATCTCGGGCTATTCTTTTGATTTATAAGGGATTTTGCCGATTTCGGCCTATTGGTTAAAAAATGA
GCTGATTTAACAAAAATTTAACGCGAATTTTAACAAAATATTAACGTTTACAATTTTATGGTGCACTCTC
AGTACAATCTGCTCTGATGCCGCATAGTTAAGCCAGCCCCGACACCCGCCAACACCCGCTGACGCGCCCT
GACGGGCTTGTCTGCTCCCGGCATCCGCTTACAGACAAGCTGTGACCGTCTCCGGGAGCTGCATGTGTCA
GAGGTTTTCACCGTCATCACCGAAACGCGCGAGACGAAAGGGCCTCGTGATACGCCTATTTTTATAGGTT
AATGTCATGATAATAATGGTTTCTTAGACGTCAGGTGGCACTTTTCGGGGAAATGTGCGCGGAACCCCTA
TTTGTTTATTTTTCTAAATACATTCAAATATGTATCCGCTCATGAGACAATAACCCTGATAAATGCTTCA
ATAATATTGAAAAAGGAAGAGTATGAGTATTCAACATTTCCGTGTCGCCCTTATTCCCTTTTTTGCGGCA
TTTTGCCTTCCTGTTTTTGCTCACCCAGAAACGCTGGTGAAAGTAAAAGATGCTGAAGATCAGTTGGGTG
CACGAGTGGGTTACATCGAACTGGATCTCAACAGCGGTAAGATCCTTGAGAGTTTTCGCCCCGAAGAACG
TTTTCCAATGATGAGCACTTTTAAAGTTCTGCTATGTGGCGCGGTATTATCCCGTATTGACGCCGGGCAA
GAGCAACTCGGTCGCCGCATACACTATTCTCAGAATGACTTGGTTGAGTACTCACCAGTCACAGAAAAGC
ATCTTACGGATGGCATGACAGTAAGAGAATTATGCAGTGCTGCCATAACCATGAGTGATAACACTGCGGC
CAACTTACTTCTGACAACGATCGGAGGACCGAAGGAGCTAACCGCTTTTTTGCACAACATGGGGGATCAT
GTAACTCGCCTTGATCGTTGGGAACCGGAGCTGAATGAAGCCATACCAAACGACGAGCGTGACACCACGA
TGCCTGTAGCAATGGCAACAACGTTGCGCAAACTATTAACTGGCGAACTACTTACTCTAGCTTCCCGGCA
ACAATTAATAGACTGGATGGAGGCGGATAAAGTTGCAGGACCACTTCTGCGCTCGGCCCTTCCGGCTGGC
TGGTTTATTGCTGATAAATCTGGAGCCGGTGAGCGTGGGTCTCGCGGTATCATTGCAGCACTGGGGCCAG
ATGGTAAGCCCTCCCGTATCGTAGTTATCTACACGACGGGGAGTCAGGCAACTATGGATGAACGAAATAG
ACAGATCGCTGAGATAGGTGCCTCACTGATTAAGCATTGGTAACTGTCAGACCAAGTTTACTCATATATA
CTTTAGATTGATTTAAAACTTCATTTTTAATTTAAAAGGATCTAGGTGAAGATCCTTTTTGATAATCTCA
TGACCAAAATCCCTTAACGTGAGTTTTCGTTCCACTGAGCGTCAGACCCCGTAGAAAAGATCAAAGGATC
TTCTTGAGATCCTTTTTTTCTGCGCGTAATCTGCTGCTTGCAAACAAAAAAACCACCGCTACCAGCGGTG
GTTTGTTTGCCGGATCAAGAGCTACCAACTCTTTTTCCGAAGGTAACTGGCTTCAGCAGAGCGCAGATAC
CAAATACTGTTCTTCTAGTGTAGCCGTAGTTAGGCCACCACTTCAAGAACTCTGTAGCACCGCCTACATA
CCTCGCTCTGCTAATCCTGTTACCAGTGGCTGCTGCCAGTGGCGATAAGTCGTGTCTTACCGGGTTGGAC
TCAAGACGATAGTTACCGGATAAGGCGCAGCGGTCGGGCTGAACGGGGGGTTCGTGCACACAGCCCAGCT
TGGAGCGAACGACCTACACCGAACTGAGATACCTACAGCGTGAGCTATGAGAAAGCGCCACGCTTCCCGA
AGGGAGAAAGGCGGACAGGTATCCGGTAAGCGGCAGGGTCGGAACAGGAGAGCGCACGAGGGAGCTTCCA
GGGGGAAACGCCTGGTATCTTTATAGTCCTGTCGGGTTTCGCCACCTCTGACTTGAGCGTCGATTTTTGT
GATGCTCGTCAGGGGGGCGGAGCCTATGGAAAAACGCCAGCAACGCGGCCTTTTTACGGTTCCTGGCCTT
TTGCTGGCCTTTTGCTCACATGTTCTTTCCTGCGTTATCCCCTGATTCTGTGGATAACCGTATTACCGCC
TTTGAGTGAGCTGATACCGCTCGCCGCAGCCGAACGACCGAGCGCAGCGAGTCAGTGAGCGAGGAAGCGG
AAGA
